>Addgene plasmid #86898 | pET15b-W215A-PvuRts1I | addgene full sequence | sequence record 173051 | Addgene NGS Result
GCGTATTGGGCGCCAGGGTGGTTTTTCTTTTCACCAGTGAGACGGGCAACAGCTGATTGCCCTTCACCGC
CTGGCCCTGAGAGAGTTGCAGCAAGCGGTCCACGCTGGTTTGCCCCAGCAGGCGAAAATCCTGTTTGATG
GTGGTTAACGGCGGGATATAACATGAGCTGTCTTCGGTATCGTCGTATCCCACTACCGAGATATCCGCAC
CAACGCGCAGCCCGGACTCGGTAATGGCGCGCATTGCGCCCAGCGCCATCTGATCGTTGGCAACCAGCAT
CGCAGTGGGAACGATGCCCTCATTCAGCATTTGCATGGTTTGTTGAAAACCGGACATGGCACTCCAGTCG
CCTTCCCGTTCCGCTATCGGCTGAATTTGATTGCGAGTGAGATATTTATGCCAGCCAGCCAGACGCAGAC
GCGCCGAGACAGAACTTAATGGGCCCGCTAACAGCGCGATTTGCTGGTGACCCAATGCGACCAGATGCTC
CACGCCCAGTCGCGTACCGTCTTCATGGGAGAAAATAATACTGTTGATGGGTGTCTGGTCAGAGACATCA
AGAAATAACGCCGGAACATTAGTGCAGGCAGCTTCCACAGCAATGGCATCCTGGTCATCCAGCGGATAGT
TAATGATCAGCCCACTGACGCGTTGCGCGAGAAGATTGTGCACCGCCGCTTTACAGGCTTCGACGCCGCT
TCGTTCTACCATCGACACCACCACGCTGGCACCCAGTTGATCGGCGCGAGATTTAATCGCCGCGACAATT
TGCGACGGCGCGTGCAGGGCCAGACTGGAGGTGGCAACGCCAATCAGCAACGACTGTTTGCCCGCCAGTT
GTTGTGCCACGCGGTTGGGAATGTAATTCAGCTCCGCCATCGCCGCTTCCACTTTTTCCCGCGTTTTCGC
AGAAACGTGGCTGGCCTGGTTCACCACGCGGGAAACGGTCTGATAAGAGACACCGGCATACTCTGCGACA
TCGTATAACGTTACTGGTTTCACATTCACCACCCTGAATTGACTCTCTTCCGGGCGCTATCATGCCATAC
CGCGAAAGGTTTTGCGCCATTCGATGGTGTCCGGGATCTCGACGCTCTCCCTTATGCGACTCCTGCATTA
GGAAGCAGCCCAGTAGTAGGTTGAGGCCGTTGAGCACCGCCGCCGCAAGGAATGGTGCATGCAAGGAGAT
GGCGCCCAACAGTCCCCCGGCCACGGGGCCTGCCACCATACCCACGCCGAAACAAGCGCTCATGAGCCCG
AAGTGGCGAGCCCGATCTTCCCCATCGGTGATGTCGGCGATATAGGCGCCAGCAACCGCACCTGTGGCGC
CGGTGATGCCGGCCACGATGCGTCCGGCGTAGAGGATCGAGATCTCGATCCCGCGAAATTAATACGACTC
ACTATAGGGGAATTGTGAGCGGATAACAATTCCCCTCTAGAAATAATTTTGTTTAACTTTAAGAAGGAGA
TATACCATGGGGCATCATCATCATCATCACGAATTCATGTCCAAAACCGACTATATCCTGCGCGCTCTGA
GTAAAATCTCCCACAAACGCTGGGAACACTATATTATCAACCGTGTCGTCCATACACTGGATGACCCTGA
TATCGAGTTCGTCTGTCAGCAGTGTATCCGTAAAGAAGGCCATCTGGGCAAAATCTATCTGGCGGATCTG
CTGTTTCCTCAGCTGAACCTGTATCTGGAAATCGACGAGGCACACCATGATTCTAACGATGCTCGTAAAG
CCGATGCTGTTCGCCGTCTGGATATTGTTGAAGCCACCGGGTTTCAGGAAGAGCGTATTCCGGCGTCTAA
CATTACCCTGTCCGAGGTGAATAAACTGGTGGATGAGTTTGTCCGCCTGGTGAAAGACAAAAAAGAGGAG
CTGGAGAACCAGGGACTGTTTTTTCGTTGGGACTATGACGAGCGTTATAGCGCTAAAAAACACATCAACA
CCGGTTATATGGCAGTTGGGCCGAATAGCGTATTCCGTTATCACCGTGACGCGCTGCAATGCTTTGGTTA
TCGCCGTGAAGGCCATCATCAAAGTGGTGGTTGGGCTCTGCCGGCTGAAGTTGCTCAGTCAATCGGTCTG
ACGGGTCGTGTTATGGTCTGGTTTCCTCGCCTGTATGAAGCTGGAGAGGCGAAAAATGCCCTGAGTGCCG
ACGGTAACAAAATCACGGAACAGAGTCTGAATGCTACCCGTAACTATCAAGAAACGTGGGATTATCGTAT
TGTCATGGCCCATTCTCGTGACGAGCTGAATCGTACCCTGTATCGCTTTCTGGGCGTGTTTGCCATCGAT
GTGGATAAAAGCAGCGACGAAGTGAAAGTGTTTAGCCGTGTGTATTCCCGTGTGAACGTGTATCGTAGCC
AGAACTGACTCGAGGATCCGGCTGCTAACAAAGCCCGAAAGGAAGCTGAGTTGGCTGCTGCCACCGCTGA
GCAATAACTAGCATAACCCCTTGGGGCCTCTAAACGGGTCTTGAGGGGTTTTTTGCTGAAAGGAGGAACT
ATATCCGGATATCCCGCAAGAGGCCCGGCAGTACCGGCATAACCAAGCCTATGCCTACAGCATCCAGGGT
GACGGTGCCGAGGATGACGATGAGCGCATTGTTAGATTTCATACACGGTGCCTGACTGCGTTAGCAATTT
AACTGTGATAAACTACCGCATTAAAGCTTATCGATGATAAGCTGTCAAACATGAGAATTAATTCTTGAAG
ACGAAAGGGCCTCGTGATACGCCTATTTTTATAGGTTAATGTCATGATAATAATGGTTTCTTAGACGTCA
GGTGGCACTTTTCGGGGAAATGTGCGCGGAACCCCTATTTGTTTATTTTTCTAAATACATTCAAATATGT
ATCCGCTCATGAGACAATAACCCTGATAAATGCTTCAATAATATTGAAAAAGGAAGAGTATGAGTATTCA
ACATTTCCGTGTCGCCCTTATTCCCTTTTTTGCGGCATTTTGCCTTCCTGTTTTTGCTCACCCAGAAACG
CTGGTGAAAGTAAAAGATGCTGAAGATCAGTTGGGTGCACGAGTGGGTTACATCGAACTGGATCTCAACA
GCGGTAAGATCCTTGAGAGTTTTCGCCCCGAAGAACGTTTTCCAATGATGAGCACTTTTAAAGTTCTGCT
ATGTGGCGCGGTATTATCCCGTGTTGACGCCGGGCAAGAGCAACTCGGTCGCCGCATACACTATTCTCAG
AATGACTTGGTTGAGTACTCACCAGTCACAGAAAAGCATCTTACGGATGGCATGACAGTAAGAGAATTAT
GCAGTGCTGCCATAACCATGAGTGATAACACTGCGGCCAACTTACTTCTGACAACGATCGGAGGACCGAA
GGAGCTAACCGCTTTTTTGCACAACATGGGGGATCATGTAACTCGCCTTGATCGTTGGGAACCGGAGCTG
AATGAAGCCATACCAAACGACGAGCGTGACACCACGATGCCTGCAGCAATGGCAACAACGTTGCGCAAAC
TATTAACTGGCGAACTACTTACTCTAGCTTCCCGGCAACAATTAATAGACTGGATGGAGGCGGATAAAGT
TGCAGGACCACTTCTGCGCTCGGCCCTTCCGGCTGGCTGGTTTATTGCTGATAAATCTGGAGCCGGTGAG
CGTGGGTCTCGCGGTATCATTGCAGCACTGGGGCCAGATGGTAAGCCCTCCCGTATCGTAGTTATCTACA
CGACGGGGAGTCAGGCAACTATGGATGAACGAAATAGACAGATCGCTGAGATAGGTGCCTCACTGATTAA
GCATTGGTAACTGTCAGACCAAGTTTACTCATATATACTTTAGATTGATTTAAAACTTCATTTTTAATTT
AAAAGGATCTAGGTGAAGATCCTTTTTGATAATCTCATGACCAAAATCCCTTAACGTGAGTTTTCGTTCC
ACTGAGCGTCAGACCCCGTAGAAAAGATCAAAGGATCTTCTTGAGATCCTTTTTTTCTGCGCGTAATCTG
CTGCTTGCAAACAAAAAAACCACCGCTACCAGCGGTGGTTTGTTTGCCGGATCAAGAGCTACCAACTCTT
TTTCCGAAGGTAACTGGCTTCAGCAGAGCGCAGATACCAAATACTGTCCTTCTAGTGTAGCCGTAGTTAG
GCCACCACTTCAAGAACTCTGTAGCACCGCCTACATACCTCGCTCTGCTAATCCTGTTACCAGTGGCTGC
TGCCAGTGGCGATAAGTCGTGTCTTACCGGGTTGGACTCAAGACGATAGTTACCGGATAAGGCGCAGCGG
TCGGGCTGAACGGGGGGTTCGTGCACACAGCCCAGCTTGGAGCGAACGACCTACACCGAACTGAGATACC
TACAGCGTGAGCTATGAGAAAGCGCCACGCTTCCCGAAGGGAGAAAGGCGGACAGGTATCCGGTAAGCGG
CAGGGTCGGAACAGGAGAGCGCACGAGGGAGCTTCCAGGGGGAAACGCCTGGTATCTTTATAGTCCTGTC
GGGTTTCGCCACCTCTGACTTGAGCGTCGATTTTTGTGATGCTCGTCAGGGGGGCGGAGCCTATGGAAAA
ACGCCAGCAACGCGGCCTTTTTACGGTTCCTGGCCTTTTGCTGGCCTTTTGCTCACATGTTCTTTCCTGC
GTTATCCCCTGATTCTGTGGATAACCGTATTACCGCCTTTGAGTGAGCTGATACCGCTCGCCGCAGCCGA
ACGACCGAGCGCAGCGAGTCAGTGAGCGAGGAAGCGGAAGAGCGCCTGATGCGGTATTTTCTCCTTACGC
ATCTGTGCGGTATTTCACACCGCAATGGTGCACTCTCAGTACAATCTGCTCTGATGCCGCATAGTTAAGC
CAGTATACACTCCGCTATCGCTACGTGACTGGGTCATGGCTGCGCCCCGACACCCGCCAACACCCGCTGA
CGCGCCCTGACGGGCTTGTCTGCTCCCGGCATCCGCTTACAGACAAGCTGTGACCGTCTCCGGGAGCTGC
ATGTGTCAGAGGTTTTCACCGTCATCACCGAAACGCGCGAGGCAGCTGCGGTAAAGCTCATCAGCGTGGT
CGTGAAGCGATTCACAGATGTCTGCCTGTTCATCCGCGTCCAGCTCGTTGAGTTTCTCCAGAAGCGTTAA
TGTCTGGCTTCTGATAAAGCGGGCCATGTTAAGGGCGGTTTTTTCCTGTTTGGTCACTGATGCCTCCGTG
TAAGGGGGATTTCTGTTCATGGGGGTAATGATACCGATGAAACGAGAGAGGATGCTCACGATACGGGTTA
CTGATGATGAACATGCCCGGTTACTGGAACGTTGTGAGGGTAAACAACTGGCGGTATGGATGCGGCGGGA
CCAGAGAAAAATCACTCAGGGTCAATGCCAGCGCTTCGTTAATACAGATGTAGGTGTTCCACAGGGTAGC
CAGCAGCATCCTGCGATGCAGATCCGGAACATAATGGTGCAGGGCGCTGACTTCCGCGTTTCCAGACTTT
ACGAAACACGGAAACCGAAGACCATTCATGTTGTTGCTCAGGTCGCAGACGTTTTGCAGCAGCAGTCGCT
TCACGTTCGCTCGCGTATCGGTGATTCATTCTGCTAACCAGTAAGGCAACCCCGCCAGCCTAGCCGGGTC
CTCAACGACAGGAGCACGATCATGCGCACCCGTGGCCAGGACCCAACGCTGCCCGAGATGCGCCGCGTGC
GGCTGCTGGAGATGGCGGACGCGATGGATATGTTCTGCCAAGGGTTGGTTTGCGCATTCACAGTTCTCCG
CAAGAATTGATTGGCTCCAATTCTTGGAGTGGTGAATCCGTTAGCGAGGTGCCGCCGGCTTCCATTCAGG
TCGAGGTGGCCCGGCTCCATGCACCGCGACGCAACGCGGGGAGGCAGACAAGGTATAGGGCGGCGCCTAC
AATCCATGCCAACCCGTTCCATGTGCTCGCCGAGGCGGCATAAATCGCCGTGACGATCAGCGGTCCAATG
ATCGAAGTTAGGCTGGTAAGAGCCGCGAGCGATCCTTGAAGCTGTCCCTGATGGTCGTCATCTACCTGCC
TGGACAGCATGGCCTGCAACGCGGGCATCCCGATGCCGCCGGAAGCGAGAAGAATCATAATGGGGAAGGC
CATCCAGCCTCGCGTCGCGAACGCCAGCAAGACGTAGCCCAGCGCGTCGGCCGCCATGCCGGCGATAATG
GCCTGCTTCTCGCCGAAACGTTTGGTGGCGGGACCAGTGACGAAGGCTTGAGCGAGGGCGTGCAAGATTC
CGAATACCGCAAGCGACAGGCCGATCATCGTCGCGCTCCAGCGAAAGCGGTCCTCGCCGAAAATGACCCA
GAGCGCTGCCGGCACCTGTCCTACGAGTTGCATGATAAAGAAGACAGTCATAAGTGCGGCGACGATAGTC
ATGCCCCGCGCCCACCGGAAGGAGCTGACTGGGTTGAAGGCTCTCAAGGGCATCGGTCGAGATCCCGGTG
CCTAATGAGTGAGCTAACTTACATTAATTGCGTTGCGCTCACTGCCCGCTTTCCAGTCGGGAAACCTGTC
GTGCCAGCTGCATTAATGAATCGGCCAACGCGCGGGGAGAGGCGGTTT
Features (pLannotate 1.2.2; 19 found; start..end, strand, type, name):
   1004..1081    -  promoter       lacI promoter: lacI
   1089..1368    -  CDS            TcR (fragment): tetracycline efflux protein; tet; confers resistance to tetracycline
   1390..1408    +  promoter       T7 promoter: promoter for bacteriophage T7 RNA polymerase
   1409..1433    +  protein_bind   lac operator: The lac repressor binds to the lac operator to inhibit transcription in E. coli. This inhibition can be relieved by adding lactose or isopropyl-β-D-thiogalactopyranoside (IPTG). lac repressor encoded by lacI
   1448..1470    +  RBS            RBS: efficient ribosome binding site from bacteriophage T7 gene 10 (Olins and Rangwala, 1989)
   1482..1499    +  CDS            capTEV™ (fragment): composite tag for in vivo biotinylation, TEV protease cleavage, and 6xHis tagging
   2401..2450    +  CDS            SET1 (fragment): solubility-enhancement tag derived from T7 phage gene 10B
   2458..2505    +  terminator     T7 terminator: transcription terminator for bacteriophage T7 RNA polymerase
   2528..2632    -  CDS            TcR (fragment): tetracycline efflux protein; tet; confers resistance to tetracycline
   2680..2708    -  promoter       tet promoter: E. coli promoter for tetracycline efflux protein gene
   2825..2929    +  promoter       AmpR promoter: bla
   2930..3790    +  CDS            AmpR: β-lactamase; bla; confers resistance to ampicillin, carbenicillin, and related antibiotics
   3961..4549    +  rep_origin     ori: high-copy-number ColE1/pMB1/pBR322/pUC origin of replication
   4735..4874    -  misc_feature   bom: basis of mobility region from pBR322
   4976..5167    -  CDS            rop: Rop protein, which maintains plasmids at low copy number; rop
   5184..5564    +  CDS            YPB1_ECOLX: Protein predicted: Swiss-Prot protein existence level 4. From Escherichia coli.
   5806..6430    -  CDS            TcR (fragment): tetracycline efflux protein; tet; confers resistance to tetracycline
   6445..6466    -  protein_bind   CAP binding site: CAP binding activates transcription in the presence of cAMP. E. coli catabolite activator protein
   6479..1003    -  CDS            lacI (across the origin): lac repressor; lacI; The lac repressor binds to the lac operator to inhibit transcription in E. coli. This inhibition can be relieved by adding lactose or isopropyl-β-D-thiogalactopyranoside (IPTG).
