[The description below was written by a language model from this plasmid's Addgene catalogue record and pLannotate feature annotations shown in this document.]
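Description:
pET15b-W215A-PvuRts1I is a bacterial expression plasmid of about 6.6 kb, built on the pET15b backbone, for producing a point-mutant form of the restriction endonuclease PvuRts1I in E. coli. It replicates from a pBR322-type ColE1 origin and retains the adjacent bom and rop regions. The catalogue nonetheless lists it as high copy, although rop normally moderates copy number. Selection is by ampicillin through the bla (AmpR) gene. Several short tetracycline-resistance fragments and a tet promoter appear in the annotation; these are non-functional remnants of the pBR322 ancestry of pET vectors rather than a usable marker.

The expression cassette follows the standard pET layout: a T7 promoter followed directly by a lac operator, the phage T7 gene 10 ribosome binding site, an N-terminal His tag, the insert, and a T7 terminator. The plasmid also carries lacI with its own promoter, so the repressor holds the cassette off until induction with IPTG, and transcription requires a host supplying T7 RNA polymerase. The record names ER2566 as the expression strain and DH5alpha for propagation. The PvuRts1I coding sequence was cloned between EcoRI and XhoI sites and carries the W215A substitution. The automated annotation does not label this open reading frame; it falls in the unannotated stretch between the His tag (picked up as a "capTEV" fragment) and the terminator, and the short "SET1" hit just upstream of the terminator is probably vector-derived sequence.

PvuRts1I is a 5-hydroxymethylcytosine-specific endonuclease, and the associated work concerns its crystal structure. The variant presumably serves for purifying His-tagged mutant protein to test the role of Trp215, though the record does not state the effect of the mutation.
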