Addgene plasmid #86898: pET15b-W215A-PvuRts1I
Purpose: express W215A variant PvuRts1I in ER2566 strain
Depositing lab: Matthias Bochtler. Depositing organization: International Institute of Molecular and Cell Biology (IIMCB). Publication: Crystal structure of the 5hmC specific endonuclease PvuRts1I. Kazrani AA, Kowalska M, Czapinska H, Bochtler M. Nucleic Acids Res. 2014 May;42(9):5929-36. doi: 10.1093/nar/gku186. Epub 2014 Mar 14. PubMed 24634440.
Backbone
  Vector backbone: pET15b
  Vector type: Bacterial Expression
Growth in bacteria
  Bacterial resistance: Ampicillin, 100 μg/mL
  Growth temperature: 37°C
  Growth strain: DH5alpha
  Copy number: High Copy
Gene/Insert
  Gene/Insert name: PvuRts1I
  Mutation: W215A
  Entrez Gene: pvuRts1I (a.k.a. ST585_p002, Rts1_063)
  Promoter: T7
  Tag / fusion protein: His (N terminal on insert)
  Cloning method: Restriction Enzyme; 5′ cloning site EcoRI (unknown if destroyed); 3′ cloning site XhoI (unknown if destroyed)
  Sequencing primers: 5′ T7 forward; 3′ T7 reverse
Terms and licenses: Academic/Nonprofit Terms; Industry Terms: Not Available to Industry
How to cite: pET15b-W215A-PvuRts1I was a gift from Matthias Bochtler (Addgene plasmid # 86898 ; http://n2t.net/addgene:86898 ; RRID:Addgene_86898)
